Addgene plasmid #70413: R777-E129 Hs.MDM2
Purpose: Gateway ORF clone of human MDM2 [NM_002392.5] with stop codon (for native or N-terminal fusions)
Depositing lab: Dominic Esposito. Depositing organization: National Cancer Institute (NCI).
Backbone
  Vector backbone: pDonor-255
  Backbone size w/o insert (bp): 2693
  Vector type: Gateway Entry Clone
Growth in bacteria
  Bacterial resistance: Spectinomycin, 50 μg/mL
  Growth temperature: 37°C
  Growth strain: DH10B
  Copy number: High Copy
Gene/Insert
  Gene/Insert name: MDM2 (alt name: NM_002392.5)
  Species: H. sapiens (human)
  Insert size (bp): 1494
  Entrez Gene: MDM2 (a.k.a. ACTFS, HDMX, LSKB, hdm2)
  Cloning method: Gateway Cloning
  Sequencing primers: 5′ M13F 23-mer (5'-CCCAGTCACGACGTTGTAAAACG); 3′ attLR 23-mer (5'-TAACATCAGAGATTTTGAGACAC)
Terms and licenses: Academic/Nonprofit Terms; Industry Terms: Not Available to Industry
Depositor comments: g1146a silent mutation not noted in Refseq
How to cite: R777-E129 Hs.MDM2 was a gift from Dominic Esposito (Addgene plasmid # 70413 ; http://n2t.net/addgene:70413 ; RRID:Addgene_70413)
