[The description below was written by a language model from this plasmid's Addgene catalogue record and pLannotate feature annotations shown in this document.]
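Description:
R777-E129 Hs.MDM2 is a Gateway entry clone built on the pDonor-255 backbone (about 2.7 kb without insert; the full depositor sequence is roughly 4.2 kb) that carries the human MDM2 open reading frame. It is a bacterial propagation and shuttling vector rather than an expression plasmid. It replicates in E. coli from a high-copy ColE1/pUC-type origin and is selected with spectinomycin through the aadA (SmR) aminoglycoside adenylyltransferase gene. A fragment of the class 1 integron Pc promoter lies upstream of this gene. The short lacZα, lacI and gentamicin-resistance fragments are annotated only as partial sequences and look like backbone remnants rather than functional elements. The rrnB T1 and T2 terminators lie upstream of the cloning region, where they would help insulate the insert from read-through transcription.

The MDM2 coding sequence corresponds to the RefSeq transcript named in the record and encodes the E3 ubiquitin ligase that binds p53 and targets it for proteasomal degradation. It is flanked by attL recombination sites, which the automated annotation labels as attL3 on the 5′ side and a partial attL2 on the 3′ side. No promoter drives the insert in this plasmid. Instead, an LR Clonase reaction transfers the ORF into a destination vector that supplies the promoter, tags and host-specific elements. Because the clone retains its stop codon, it suits native expression or N-terminal fusions but not C-terminal tagging. The depositor notes one silent nucleotide change (g1146a) relative to the reference sequence, which does not alter the encoded protein.
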