Features (pLannotate 1.2.2; 11 found; start..end, strand, type, name):
     18..54      -  CDS            lacZα (fragment): LacZα fragment of β-galactosidase; lacZ fragment
     85..180     +  protein_bind   attL3: mutant version of attL; recombination site for the Gateway® LR reaction LR Clonase™
    204..1676    +  CDS            MDM2: MDM2_HUMAN - Experimental evidence at protein level: Swiss-Prot protein existence level 1. E3 ubiquitin-protein ligase that mediates ubiquitination of p53/TP53, leading to its degradation by the proteasome. Inhibits p53/TP53- and p73/TP73-mediated cell cycle arrest and apoptosis by binding its transcriptional activation domain. Also acts as a ubiquitin ligase E3 toward itself and ARRB1. Permits the nuclear export of p53/TP53. Promotes proteasome-dependent ubiquitin-independent degradation of retinoblastoma RB1 protein. Inhibits DAXX-mediated apoptosis by inducing its ubiquitination and degrada
   1684..1777    -  protein_bind   attL2 (fragment): mutant version of attL; recombination site for the Gateway® LR reaction LR Clonase™
   1892..1915    +  promoter       Pc promoter (fragment): intI1 (promoter lies within the coding sequence); class 1 integron promoter
   2091..2147    +  CDS            GmR (fragment): gentamycin acetyltransferase; aacC1; confers resistance to gentamycin
   2154..2945    +  CDS            SmR: aminoglycoside adenylyltransferase (Murphy, 1985); aadA; confers resistance to spectinomycin and streptomycin
   3038..3626    +  rep_origin     ori: high-copy-number ColE1/pMB1/pBR322/pUC origin of replication
   3809..3901    +  CDS            lacI (fragment): lac repressor; lacI; The lac repressor binds to the lac operator to inhibit transcription in E. coli. This inhibition can be relieved by adding lactose or isopropyl-β-D-thiogalactopyranoside (IPTG).
   3956..3983    -  terminator     rrnB T2 terminator: transcription terminator T2 from the E. coli rrnB gene
   4115..4158    +  terminator     rrnB T1 terminator: Escherichia coli rrnB; transcription terminator T1 from the E. coli rrnB gene
>Addgene plasmid #70413 | R777-E129 Hs.MDM2 | depositor full sequence | sequence record 125862 | Full Sequence
TTAACGCTAGCATGGATGTTTTCCCAGTCACGACGTTGTAAAACGACGGCCAGTCTTAAAATTCGAGCTC
GGTCCGAGGATCCGAAATAATGATTTTATTTTGACTGATAGTGACCTGTTCGTTGCAACAAATTGATAAG
CAATGCTTTTTTATAATGCCAACTTTGTACAAAAAAGTTGGCACCATGGTGAGGAGCAGGCAAATGTGCA
ATACCAACATGTCTGTACCTACTGATGGTGCTGTAACCACCTCACAGATTCCAGCTTCGGAACAAGAGAC
CCTGGTTAGACCAAAGCCATTGCTTTTGAAGTTATTAAAGTCTGTTGGTGCACAAAAAGACACTTATACT
ATGAAAGAGGTTCTTTTTTATCTTGGCCAGTATATTATGACTAAACGATTATATGATGAGAAGCAACAAC
ATATTGTATATTGTTCAAATGATCTTCTAGGAGATTTGTTTGGCGTGCCAAGCTTCTCTGTGAAAGAGCA
CAGGAAAATATATACCATGATCTACAGGAACTTGGTAGTAGTCAATCAGCAGGAATCATCGGACTCAGGT
ACATCTGTGAGTGAGAACAGGTGTCACCTTGAAGGTGGGAGTGATCAAAAGGACCTTGTACAAGAGCTTC
AGGAAGAGAAACCTTCATCTTCACATTTGGTTTCTAGACCATCTACCTCATCTAGAAGGAGAGCAATTAG
TGAGACAGAAGAAAATTCAGATGAATTATCTGGTGAACGACAAAGAAAACGCCACAAATCTGATAGTATT
TCCCTTTCCTTTGATGAAAGCCTGGCTCTGTGTGTAATAAGGGAGATATGTTGTGAAAGAAGCAGTAGCA
GTGAATCTACAGGGACGCCATCGAATCCGGATCTTGATGCTGGTGTAAGTGAACATTCAGGTGATTGGTT
GGATCAGGATTCAGTTTCAGATCAGTTTAGTGTAGAATTTGAAGTTGAATCTCTCGACTCAGAAGATTAT
AGCCTTAGTGAAGAAGGACAAGAACTCTCAGATGAAGATGATGAGGTATATCAAGTTACTGTGTATCAGG
CAGGGGAGAGTGATACAGATTCATTTGAAGAAGATCCTGAAATTTCCTTAGCTGACTATTGGAAATGCAC
TTCATGCAATGAAATGAATCCCCCCCTTCCATCACATTGCAACAGATGTTGGGCCCTTCGTGAGAATTGG
CTTCCTGAAGATAAAGGGAAAGATAAAGGGGAAATCTCTGAGAAAGCCAAACTGGAAAACTCAACACAAG
CTGAAGAGGGCTTTGATGTTCCTGATTGTAAAAAAACTATAGTGAATGATTCCAGAGAGTCATGTGTTGA
AGAAAATGATGATAAAATTACACAAGCTTCACAATCACAAGAAAGTGAAGACTATTCTCAGCCATCAACT
TCTAGTAGCATTATTTATAGCAGCCAAGAAGATGTGAAAGAGTTTGAAAGGGAAGAAACCCAAGACAAAG
AAGAGAGTGTGGAATCTAGTTTGCCCCTTAATGCCATTGAACCTTGTGTGATTTGTCAAGGTCGACCTAA
AAATGGTTGCATTGTCCATGGCAAAACAGGACATCTTATGGCCTGCTTTACATGTGCAAAGAAGCTAAAG
AAAAGGAATAAGCCCTGCCCAGTATGTAGACAACCAATTCAAATGATTGTGCTAACTTATTTCCCCTAAT
CAACTTTCTTGTACAAAGTTGGCATTATAGGAAAGCATTGCTTATCAATTTGTTGCAACGAACAGGTCAC
TATCAGTCAAAATAAAATCATTATTTGCATGCAAGCTTAGATCCTCTAGACCAGCCAGGACAGAAATGCC
TCGACTTCGCTGCTACCCAAGGTTGCCGGGTGACGCACACCGTGGAAACGGATGAAGGCACGAACCCAGT
GGACATAAGCCTGTTCGGTTCGTAAGCTGTAATGCAAGTAGCGTATGCGCTCACGCAACTGGTCCAGAAC
CTTGACCGAACGCAGCGGTGGTAACGGCGCAGTGGCGGTTTTCATGGCTTGTTATGACTGTTTTTTTGGG
GTACAGTCTATGCCTCGGGCATCCAAGCAGCAAGCGCGTTACGCCGTGGGTCGATGTTTGATGTTATGGA
GCAGCAACGATGTTACGCAGCAGGGCAGTCGCCCTAAAACAAAGTTAAACATTATGAGGGAAGCGGTGAT
CGCCGAAGTATCGACTCAACTATCAGAGGTAGTTGGCGTCATCGAGCGCCATCTCGAACCGACGTTGCTG
GCCGTACATTTGTACGGCTCCGCAGTGGATGGCGGCCTGAAGCCACACAGTGATATTGATTTGCTGGTTA
CGGTGACCGTAAGGCTTGATGAAACAACGCGGCGAGCTTTGATCAACGACCTTTTGGAAACTTCGGCTTC
CCCTGGAGAGAGCGAGATTCTCCGCGCTGTAGAAGTCACCATTGTTGTGCACGACGACATCATTCCGTGG
CGTTATCCAGCTAAGCGCGAACTGCAATTTGGAGAATGGCAGCGCAATGACATTCTTGCAGGTATCTTCG
AGCCAGCCACGATCGACATTGATCTGGCTATCTTGCTGACAAAAGCAAGAGAACATAGCGTTGCCTTGGT
AGGTCCAGCGGCGGAGGAACTCTTTGATCCGGTTCCTGAACAGGATCTATTTGAGGCGCTAAATGAAACC
TTAACGCTATGGAACTCGCCGCCCGACTGGGCTGGCGATGAGCGAAATGTAGTGCTTACGTTGTCCCGCA
TTTGGTACAGCGCAGTAACCGGCAAAATCGCGCCGAAGGATGTCGCTGCCGACTGGGCAATGGAGCGCCT
GCCGGCCCAGTATCAGCCCGTCATACTTGAAGCTAGACAGGCTTATCTTGGACAAGAAGAAGATCGCTTG
GCCTCGCGCGCAGATCAGTTGGAAGAATTTGTCCACTACGTGAAAGGCGAGATCACCAAGGTAGTCGGCA
AATAACCCTCGAGCCACCCATGACCAAAATCCCTTAACGTGAGTTACGCGTCGTTCCACTGAGCGTCAGA
CCCCGTAGAAAAGATCAAAGGATCTTCTTGAGATCCTTTTTTTCTGCGCGTAATCTGCTGCTTGCAAACA
AAAAAACCACCGCTACCAGCGGTGGTTTGTTTGCCGGATCAAGAGCTACCAACTCTTTTTCCGAAGGTAA
CTGGCTTCAGCAGAGCGCAGATACCAAATACTGTCCTTCTAGTGTAGCCGTAGTTAGGCCACCACTTCAA
GAACTCTGTAGCACCGCCTACATACCTCGCTCTGCTAATCCTGTTACCAGTGGCTGCTGCCAGTGGCGAT
AAGTCGTGTCTTACCGGGTTGGACTCAAGACGATAGTTACCGGATAAGGCGCAGCGGTCGGGCTGAACGG
GGGGTTCGTGCACACAGCCCAGCTTGGAGCGAACGACCTACACCGAACTGAGATACCTACAGCGTGAGCA
TTGAGAAAGCGCCACGCTTCCCGAAGGGAGAAAGGCGGACAGGTATCCGGTAAGCGGCAGGGTCGGAACA
GGAGAGCGCACGAGGGAGCTTCCAGGGGGAAACGCCTGGTATCTTTATAGTCCTGTCGGGTTTCGCCACC
TCTGACTTGAGCGTCGATTTTTGTGATGCTCGTCAGGGGGGCGGAGCCTATGGAAAAACGCCAGCAACGC
GGCCTTTTTACGGTTCCTGGCCTTTTGCTGGCCTTTTGCTCACATGTTCTTTCCTGCGTTATCCCCTGAT
TCTGTGGATAACCGTATTACCGCCTTTGAGTGAGCTGATACCGCTCGCCGCAGCCGAACGACCGAGCGCA
GCGAGTCAGTGAGCGAGGAAGCGGAAGAGCGCCCAATACGCAAACCGCCTCTCCCCGCGCGTTGGCCGAT
TCATTAATGCAGCTGGCACGACAGGTTTCCCGACTGGAAAGCGGGCAGTGAGCGCAACGCAATTAATACG
CGTACCGCTAGCCAGGAAGAGTTTGTAGAAACGCAAAAAGGCCATCCGTCAGGATGGCCTTCTGCTTAGT
TTGATGCCTGGCAGTTTATGGCGGGCGTCCTGCCCGCCACCCTCCGGGCCGTTGCTTCACAACGTTCAAA
TCCGCTCCCGGCGGATTTGTCCTACTCAGGAGAGCGTTCACCGACAAACAACAGATAAAACGAAAGGCCC
AGTCTTCCGACTGAGCCTTTCGTTTTATTTGATGCCTGGCAGTTCCCTACTCTCGCG
