>Addgene plasmid #70413 | R777-E129 Hs.MDM2 | addgene partial sequence | sequence record 132387 | pCR8_R1 5'-cgaaccgaacaggcttatgt-3'
GGTGTGCGTCACCCGGCAACCTTGGGTAGCAGCGAAGTCGAGGCATTTCTGTCCTGGCTGGTCTAGAGGA
TCTAAGCTTGCATGCAAATAATGATTTTATTTTGACTGATAGTGACCTGTTCGTTGCAACAAATTGATAA
GCAATGCTTTCCTATAATGCCAACTTTGTACAAGAAAGTTGATTAGGGGAAATAAGTTAGCACAATCATT
TGAATTGGTTGTCTACATACTGGGCAGGGCTTATTCCTTTTCTTTAGCTTCTTTGCACATGTAAAGCAGG
CCATAAGATGTCCTGTTTTGCCATGGACAATGCAACCATTTTTAGGTCGACCTTGACAAATCACACAAGG
TTCAATGGCATTAAGGGGCAAACTAGATTCCACACTCTCTTCTTTGTCTTGGGTTTCTTCCCTTTCAAAC
TCTTTCACATCTTCTTGGCTGCTATAAATAATGCTACTAGAAGTTGATGGCTGAGAATAGTCTTCACTTT
CTTGTGATTGTGAAGCTTGTGTAATTTTATCATCATTTTCTTCAACACATGACTCTCTGGAATCATTCAC
TATAGTTTTTTTACAATCAGGAACATCAAAGCCCTCTTCAGCTTGTGTTGAGTTTTCCAGTTTGGCTTTC
TCAGAGATTTCCCCTTTATCTTTCCCTTTATCTTCAGGAAGCCAATTCTCACGAAGGGCCCAACATCTGT
TGCAATGTGATGGAAGGGGGGGATTCATTTCATTGCATGAAGTGCATTTCCAATAGTCAGCTAAGGAAAT
TTCAGGATCTTCTTCAAATGAATCTGTATCACTCTCCCCTGCCTGATACACAGTAACTTGATATACCTCA
TCATCTTCATCTGAGAGTTCTTGTCCTTCTTCACTAAGGCTATAATCTTCTGAGTCGAGAGATTCAACTT
CAAATTCTACACTAAACTGATCTGAAACTGAATCCTGATCCAACCAATCACCTGAATGTTCACTTACACC
AGCATCAAGATCCGGATTCGATGGCGTCCCTGTAGATTCACTGCTACTGCTTCTTTCACAACATATCTCC
CTTATTACACACAGAGCCAGGCTTTCATCAAAGGAAAGGGAAATACTATCAGATTTGTGGCGTTTTCTTT
GTCG
